>Addgene plasmid #14232 | pAG304GPD-ccdB-HA | depositor full sequence | sequence record 7895 | Author sequence
TCGCGCGTTTCGGTGATGACGGTGAAAACCTCTGACACATGCAGCTCCCGGAGACGGTCACAGCTTGTCT
GTAAGCGGATGCCGGGAGCAGACAAGCCCGTCAGGGCGCGTCAGCGGGTGTTGGCGGGTGTCGGGGCTGG
CTTAACTATGCGGCATCAGAGCAGATTGTACTGAGAGTGCACCAAACGACATTACTATATATATAATATA
GGAAGCATTTAATAGACAGCATCGTAATATATGTGTACTTTGCAGTTATGACGCCAGATGGCAGTAGTGG
AAGATATTCTTTATTGAAAAATAGCTTGTCACCTTACGTACAATCTTGATCCGGAGCTTTTCTTTTTTTG
CCGATTAAGAATTAATTCGGTCGAAAAAAGAAAAGGAGAGGGCCAAGAGGGAGGGCATTGGTGACTATTG
AGCACGTGAGTATACGTGATTAAGCACACAAAGGCAGCTTGGAGTATGTCTGTTATTAATTTCACAGGTA
GTTCTGGTCCATTGGTGAAAGTTTGCGGCTTGCAGAGCACAGAGGCCGCAGAATGTGCTCTAGATTCCGA
TGCTGACTTGCTGGGTATTATATGTGTGCCCAATAGAAAGAGAACAATTGACCCGGTTATTGCAAGGAAA
ATTTCAAGTCTTGTAAAAGCATATAAAAATAGTTCAGGCACTCCGAAATACTTGGTTGGCGTGTTTCGTA
ATCAACCTAAGGAGGATGTTTTGGCTCTGGTCAATGATTACGGCATTGATATCGTCCAACTGCATGGAGA
TGAGTCGTGGCAAGAATACCAAGAGTTCCTCGGTTTGCCAGTTATTAAAAGACTCGTATTTCCAAAAGAC
TGCAACATACTACTCAGTGCAGCTTCACAGAAACCTCATTCGTTTATTCCCTTGTTTGATTCAGAAGCAG
GTGGGACAGGTGAACTTTTGGATTGGAACTCGATTTCTGACTGGGTTGGAAGGCAAGAGAGCCCCGAAAG
CTTACATTTTATGTTAGCTGGTGGACTGACGCCAGAAAATGTTGGTGATGCGCTTAGATTAAATGGCGTT
ATTGGTGTTGATGTAAGCGGAGGTGTGGAGACAAATGGTGTAAAAGACTCTAACAAAATAGCAAATTTCG
TCAAAAATGCTAAGAAATAGGTTATTACTGAGTAGTATTTATTTAAGTATTGTTTGTGCACTTGCCTGCG
GTGTGAAATACCGCACAGATGCGTAAGGAGAAAATACCGCATCAGGAAATTGTAAACGTTAATATTTTGT
TAAAATTCGCGTTAAATTTTTGTTAAATCAGCTCATTTTTTAACCAATAGGCCGAAATCGGCAAAATCCC
TTATAAATCAAAAGAATAGACCGAGATAGGGT
[37 nt withheld, positions 1363-1399]
AAAGAACGTGGACTCCAACGTCAAAGG
[49 nt withheld, positions 1427-1475]
T
[91 nt withheld, positions 1477-1567]
G
[124 nt withheld, positions 1569-1692]
CGCGCCATTCGCCATTCAGGCTGCGCAACTGTTGGGAAGGGCGATCGGTGCGGGCCTCTTCGCTATTACG
CCAGCTGGCGAAGGGGGGATGTGCTGCAAGGCGATTAAGTTGGGTAACGCCAGGGTTTTCCCAGTCACGA
CGTTGTAAAACGACGGCCAGTGAATTGTAATACGACTCACTATAGGGCGAATTGGAGCTCTTCGAGTTTA
TCATTATCAATACTCGCCATTTCAAAGAATACGTAAATAATTAATAGTAGTGATTTTCCTAACTTTATTT
AGTCAAAAAATTAGCCTTTTAATTCTGCTGTAACCCGTACATGCCCAAAATAGGGGGCGGGTTACACAGA
ATATATAACACCGAAGGTGCCTGGGTGAACAGGTTTATTCCTGGCATCCACTAAATATAATGGAGCCCGC
TTTTTAAGCTGGCATCCAGAAAAAAAAAGAATCCCAGCACCAAAATATTGTTTTCTTCACCAACCATCAG
TTCATAGGTCCATTCTCTTAGCGCAACTACAGAGAACAGGGGCACAAACAGGCAAAAAACGGGCACAACC
TCAATGGAGTGATGCAACCTGCCTGGAGTAAATGATGACACAAGGCAATTGACCCACGCATGTATCTATC
TCATTTTCTTACACCTTCTATTACCTTCTGCTCTCTCTGATTTGGAAAAAGCTGAAAAAAAAGGTTGAAA
CCAGTTCCCTGAAATTATTCCCCTACTTGACTAATAAGTATATAAAGACGGTAGGTATTGATTGTAATTC
TGTAAATCTATTTCTTAAACTTCTTAAATTCTACTTTTATAGTTAGTCTTTTTTTTAGTTTTAAAACACC
AGAACTTAGTTTCGACGGATTCTAGAACTAGTGGATCCCCCATCACAAGTTTGTACAAAAAAGCTGAACG
AGAAACGTAAAATGATATAAATATCAATATATTAAATTAGATTTTGCATAAAAAACAGACTACATAATAC
TGTAAAACACAACATATCCAGTCACTATGGCGGCCGCATTAGGCACCCCAGGCTTTACACTTTATGCTTC
CGGCTCGTATAATGTGTGGATTTTGAGTTAGGATCCGTCGAGATTTTCAGGAGCTAAGGAAGCTAAAATG
GAGAAAAAAATCACTGGATATACCACCGTTGATATATCCCAATGGCATCGTAAAGAACATTTTGAGGCAT
TTCAGTCAGTTGCTCAATGTACCTATAACCAGACCGTTCAGCTGGATATTACGGCCTTTTTAAAGACCGT
AAAGAAAAATAAGCACAAGTTTTATCCGGCCTTTATTCACATTCTTGCCCGCCTGATGAATGCTCATCCG
GAATTCCGTATGGCAATGAAAGACGGTGAGCTGGTGATATGGGATAGTGTTCACCCTTGTTACACCGTTT
TCCATGAGCAAACTGAAACGTTTTCATCGCTCTGGAGTGAATACCACGACGATTTCCGGCAGTTTCTACA
CATATATTCGCAAGATGTGGCGTGTTACGGTGAAAACCTGGCCTATTTCCCTAAAGGGTTTATTGAGAAT
ATGTTTTTCGTCTCAGCCAATCCCTGGGTGAGTTTCACCAGTTTTGATTTAAACGTGGCCAATATGGACA
ACTTCTTCGCCCCCGTTTTCACCATGGGCAAATATTATACGCAAGGCGACAAGGTGCTGATGCCGCTGGC
GATTCAGGTTCATCATGCCGTCTGTGATGGCTTCCATGTCGGCAGAATGCTTAATGAATTACAACAGTAC
TGCGATGAGTGGCAGGGCGGGGCGTAAACGCCGCGTGGATCCGGCTTACTAAAAGCCAGATAACAGTATG
CGTATTTGCGCGCTGATTTTTGCGGTATAAGAATATATACTGATATGTATACCCGAAGTATGTCAAAAAG
AGGTATGCTATGAAGCAGCGTATTACAGTGACAGTTGACAGCGACAGCTATCAGTTGCTCAAGGCATATA
TGATGTCAATATCTCCGGTCTGGTAAGCACAACCATGCAGAATGAAGCCCGTCGTCTGCGTGCCGAACGC
TGGAAAGCGGAAAATCAGGAAGGGATGGCTGAGGTCGCCCGGTTTATTGAAATGAACGGCTCTTTTGCTG
ACGAGAACAGGGGCTGGTGAAATGCAGTTTAAGGTTTACACCTATAAAAGAGAGAGCCGTTATCGTCTGT
TTGTGGATGTACAGAGTGATATTATTGACACGCCCGGGCGACGGATGGTGATCCCCCTGGCCAGTGCACG
TCTGCTGTCAGATAAAGTCTCCCGTGAACTTTACCCGGTGGTGCATATCGGGGATGAAAGCTGGCGCATG
ATGACCACCGATATGGCCAGTGTGCCGGTCTCCGTTATCGGGGAAGAAGTGGCTGATCTCAGCCACCGCG
AAAATGACATCAAAAACGCCATTAACCTGATGTTCTGGGGAATATAAATGTCAGGCTCCCTTATACACAG
CCAGTCTGCAGGTCGACCATAGTGACTGGATATGTTGTGTTTTACAGTATTATGTAGTCTGTTTTTTATG
CAAAATCTAATTTAATATATTGATATTTATATCATTTTACGTTTCTCGTTCAGCTTTCTTGTACAAAGTG
GTGATGGGCTGCAGGAATTCGATATCAAGCTTAGGTGGAATGTACCCATACGATGTTCCTGACTATGCGG
GCTATCCCTATGACGTCCCGGACTATGCAGGATCCTATCCATATGACGTTCCAGATTACGCTGCTCAGTG
CTAACTCGAGTCATGTAATTAGTTATGTCACGCTTACATTCACGCCCTCCCCCCACATCCGCTCTAACCG
AAAAGGAAGGAGTTAGACAACCTGAAGTCTAGGTCCCTATTTATTTTTTTATAGTTATGTTAGTATTAAG
AACGTTATTTATATTTCAAATTTTTCTTTTTTTTCTGTACAGACGCGTGTACGCATGTAACATTATACTG
AAAACCTTGCTTGAGAAGGTTTTGGGACGCTCGAAGGCTTTAATTTGCGGCCGGTACCCAGCTTTTGTTC
CCTTTAGTGAGGGTTAATTCCGAGCTTGGCGTAATCATGGTCATAGCTGTTTCCTGTGTGAAATTGTTAT
CCGCTCACAATTCCACACAACATAGGAGCCGGAAGCATAAAGTGTAAAGCCTGGGGTGCCTAATGAGTGA
GGTAACTCACATTAATTGCGTTGCGCTCACTGCCCGCTTTCCAGTCGGGAAACCTGTCGTGCCAGCTGCA
TTAATGAATCGGCCAACGCGCGGGGAGAGGCGGTTTGCGTATTGGGCGCTCTTCCGCTTCCTCGCTCACT
GACTCGCTGCGCTCGGTCGTTCGGCTGCGGCGAGCGGTATCAGCTCACTCAAAGGCGGTAATACGGTTAT
CCACAGAATCAGGGGATAACGCAGGAAAGAACATGTGAGCAAAAGGCCAGCAAAAGGCCAGGAACCGTAA
AAAGGCCGCGTTGCTGGCGTTTTTCCATAGGCTCGGCCCCCCTGACGAGCATCACAAAAATCGACGCTCA
AGTCAGAGGTGGCGAAACCCGACAGGACTATAAAGATACCAGGCGTTCCCCCCTGGAAGCTCCCTCGTGC
GCTCTCCTGTTCCGACCCTGCCGCTTACCGGATACCTGTCCGCCTTTCTCCCTTCGGGAAGCGTGGCGCT
TTCTCAATGCTCACGCTGTAGGTATCTCAGTTCGGTGTAGGTCGTTCGCTCCAAGCTGGGCTGTGTGCAC
GAACCCCCCGTTCAGCCCGACCGCTGCGCCTTATCCGGTAACTATCGTCTTGAGTCCAACCCGGTAAGAC
ACGACTTATCGCCACTGGCAGCAGCCACTGGTAACAGGATTAGCAGAGCGAGGTATGTAGGCGGTGCTAC
AGAGTTCTTGAAGTGGTGGCCTAACTACGGCTACACTAGAAGGACAGTATTTGGTATCTGCGCTCTGCTG
AAGCCAGTTACCTTCGGAAAAAGAGTTGGTAGCTCTTGATCCGGCAAACAAACCACCGCTGGTAGCGGTG
GTTTTTTTGTTTGCAAGCAGCAGATTACGCGCAGAAAAAAAGGATCTCAAGAAGATCCTTTGATCTTTTC
TACGGGGTCTGACGCTCAGTGGAACGAAAACTCACGTTAAGGGATTTTGGTCATGAGATTATCAAAAAGG
ATCTTCACCTAGATCCTTTTAAATTAAAAATGAAGTTTTAAATCAATCTAAAGTATATATGAGTAAACTT
GGTCTGACAGTTACCAATGCTTAATCAGTGAGGCACCTATCTCAGCGATCTGTCTATTTCGTTCATCCAT
AGTTGCCTGACTGCCCGTCGTGTAGATAACTACGATACGGGAGGGCTTACCATCTGGCCCCAGTGCTGCA
ATGATACCGCGAGACCCACGCTCACCGGCTCCAGATTTATCAGCAATAAACCAGCCAGCCGGAAGGGCCG
AGCGCAGAAGTGGTCCTGCAACTTTATCCGCCTCCATCCAGTCTATTAATTGTTGCCGGGAAGCTAGAGT
AAGTAGTTCGCCAGTTAATAGTTTGCGCAACGTTGTTGCCATTGCTACAGGCATCGTGGTGTCACGCTCG
TCGTTTGGTATGGCTTCATTCAGCTCCGGTTCCCAACGATCAAGGCGAGTTACATGATCCCCCATGTTGT
GAAAAAAAGCGGTTAGCTCCTTCGGTCCTCCGATCGTTGTCAGAAGTAAGTTGGCCGCAGTGTTATCACT
CATGGTTATGGCAGCACTGCATAATTCTCTTACTGTCATGCCATCCGTAAGATGCTTTTCTGTGACTGGT
GAGTACTCAACCAAGTCATTCTGAGAATAGTGTATGCGGCGACCGAGTTGCTCTTGCCCGGCGTCAATAC
GGGATAATACCGCGCCACATAGCAGAACTTTAAAAGTGCTCATCATTGGAAAACGTTCTTCGGGGCGAAA
ACTCTCAAGGATCTTACCGCTGTTGAGATCCAGTTCGATGTAACCCACTCGTGCACCCAACTGATCTTCA
GCATCTTTTACTTTCACCAGCGTTTCTGGGTGAGCAAAAACAGGAAGGCAAAATGCCGCAAAAAAGGGAA
TAAGGGCGACACGGAAATGTTGAATACTCATACTCTTCCTTTTTCAATATTATTGAAGCATTTATCAGGG
TTATTGTCTCATGAGCGGATACATATTTGAATGTATTTAGAAAAATAAACAAATAGGGGTTCCGCGCACA
TTTCCCCGAAAAGTGCCACCTGACGTCTAAGAAACCATTATTATCATGACATTAACCTATAAAAATAGGC
GTATCACGAGGCCCTTTCGTC
Features (pLannotate 1.2.2; 28 found; start..end, strand, type, name):
    137..184     +  misc_feature   bom (fragment): basis of mobility region from pBR322
    185..465     +  promoter       TRP1 promoter: S. cerevisiae TRP1
    466..1140    +  CDS            TRP1: phosphoribosylanthranilate isomerase, required for tryptophan biosynthesis; S. cerevisiae TRP1; yeast auxotrophic marker
   1187..1236    +  misc_feature   bom (fragment): basis of mobility region from pBR322
   1237..1692    -  rep_origin     f1 ori (sequence partly withheld): f1 bacteriophage origin of replication; arrow indicates direction of (+) strand synthesis
   1700..1857    -  CDS            lacZα (fragment): LacZα fragment of β-galactosidase; lacZ fragment
   1860..1878    +  promoter       T7 promoter: promoter for bacteriophage T7 RNA polymerase
   1903..2547    +  promoter       GAP promoter: S. cerevisiae TDH3; promoter for glyceraldehyde-3-phosphate dehydrogenase
   2553..2573    +  misc_feature   MCS (fragment): pBluescript multiple cloning site
   2577..2701    +  protein_bind   attR1: mutant version of attR; recombination site for the Gateway® LR reaction LR Clonase™
   2726..2756    +  promoter       lac UV5 promoter: E. coli lac promoter with an "up" mutation
   2780..2809    +  promoter       cat promoter (fragment): promoter of the E. coli cat gene encoding chloramphenicol acetyltransferase
   2810..3469    +  CDS            CmR: chloramphenicol acetyltransferase; cat; confers resistance to chloramphenicol
   3651..3809    +  CDS            ccdA (fragment): CCDA_ECO57 - Also known as H, letA. Experimental evidence at protein level: Swiss-Prot protein existence level 1. Antitoxin component of a type II toxin-antitoxin (TA) system which inhibits the post-segregational killing (PSK) of plasmid-free cells, also referred to as a plasmid addiction system. Binds to and blocks the activity of CcdB; will also remove bound CcdB protein from the CcdB-GyrA complex by forming a CcdA-CcdB complex, a process termed rejuvenation. Functions as a transcriptional corepressor for the ccdAB operon, repression also requires CcdB (By similarity). From Escherichia coli
   3814..4116    +  CDS            ccdB: CCDB_ECOLI - Also known as G, letB, letD. Experimental evidence at protein level: Swiss-Prot protein existence level 1. Toxic component of a type II toxin-antitoxin (TA) system, functioning in plasmid maintainence. Responsible for the post- segregational killing (PSK) of plasmid-free cells, also referred to as a plasmid addiction system. Half-life of over 2 hours. Cell killing by CcdB is accompanied by filamentation, defects in chromosome and plasmid segregation, defects in cell division, formation of anucleate cells, decreased DNA synthesis and plasmid loss. Interferes with the activity of DN
   4160..4284    -  protein_bind   attR2: mutant version of attR; recombination site for the Gateway® LR reaction LR Clonase™
   4288..4315    +  misc_feature   MCS (fragment): pBluescript multiple cloning site
   4325..4414    +  CDS            3xHA: three tandem HA epitope tags
   4433..4680    +  terminator     CYC1 terminator: S. cerevisiae CYC1; transcription terminator for CYC1
   4703..4721    -  promoter       T3 promoter: promoter for bacteriophage T3 RNA polymerase
   4766..4782    -  protein_bind   lac operator: The lac repressor binds to the lac operator to inhibit transcription in E. coli. This inhibition can be relieved by adding lactose or isopropyl-β-D-thiogalactopyranoside (IPTG). lac repressor encoded by lacI
   4790..4820    -  promoter       lac promoter: promoter for the E. coli lac operon
   4835..4856    -  protein_bind   CAP binding site: CAP binding activates transcription in the presence of cAMP. E. coli catabolite activator protein
   4869..4961    -  CDS            lacI (fragment): lac repressor; lacI; The lac repressor binds to the lac operator to inhibit transcription in E. coli. This inhibition can be relieved by adding lactose or isopropyl-β-D-thiogalactopyranoside (IPTG).
   5144..5732    -  rep_origin     ori: high-copy-number ColE1/pMB1/pBR322/pUC origin of replication
   5903..6763    -  CDS            AmpR: β-lactamase; bla; confers resistance to ampicillin, carbenicillin, and related antibiotics
   6764..6868    -  promoter       AmpR promoter: bla
   6963..35      +  CDS            rop (fragment) (across the origin): Rop protein, which maintains plasmids at low copy number; rop
