[The description below was written by a language model from this plasmid's Addgene catalogue record and pLannotate feature annotations shown in this document.]
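Description:
pAG304GPD-ccdB-HA is an empty Gateway destination vector for protein expression in Saccharomyces cerevisiae, built on the pRS304 backbone. It is an integrating plasmid: the feature table shows no yeast replication origin or centromere, so it must insert into the genome to be maintained, with the TRP1 gene (under its own promoter) providing tryptophan prototrophy selection. In E. coli it replicates from a high-copy ColE1/pUC-type origin and carries AmpR. An f1 origin and flanking T7 and T3 promoters are pBluescript-derived remnants of the backbone.

The expression unit is driven by the strong constitutive GPD (TDH3/GAP) promoter, followed by the Gateway cassette: attR1 and attR2 sites flanking a chloramphenicol resistance gene and the ccdB toxin gene. An LR recombination with an entry clone replaces this cassette with the gene of interest. Because CcdB poisons gyrase in ordinary E. coli strains, unrecombined vector is counter-selected after the reaction, while the empty vector must be grown in a ccdB-tolerant strain, where chloramphenicol plus ampicillin selects for it. Immediately downstream of attR2 lies a 3xHA coding segment, so an insert cloned in frame without a stop codon is expressed with a C-terminal triple HA epitope tag for detection or immunoprecipitation.

The two sources disagree on one point. The depositor states that the physical plasmid lacks the CYC1 terminator, with unknown consequences for expression, whereas the annotated author sequence shows a CYC1 terminator after the tag. That sequence is provided as a reference only and may not match the plasmid exactly. The vector belongs to a suite of yeast Gateway plasmids designed for high-throughput genetic analysis.
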