Addgene plasmid #14232: pAG304GPD-ccdB-HA
Purpose: (Empty Backbone)
Depositing lab: Susan Lindquist. Depositing organization: Whitehead Institute for Biomedical Research. Publication: A suite of Gateway cloning vectors for high-throughput genetic analysis in Saccharomyces cerevisiae. Alberti S, Gitler AD, Lindquist S. Yeast. 2007 Oct . 24(10):913-9. 10.1002/yea.1502 PubMed 17583893.
Backbone
  Vector backbone: pRS304
  Vector type: Yeast Expression ; Gateway Destination
  Selectable markers: TRP1
Growth in bacteria
  Bacterial resistance: Chloramphenicol and Ampicillin, 25 & 100 μg/mL
  Growth temperature: 37°C
  Growth strain: ccdB Survival
  Growth instructions: DB3.1, ccdB Survival
  Copy number: Unknown
Gene/Insert
  Gene/Insert name: None
  Tag / fusion protein: 3HA (C terminal on backbone)
  Cloning method: Gateway Cloning
  Sequencing primers: 5′ GPDPro_F
Terms and licenses: Academic/Nonprofit Terms; Industry Terms: Not Available to Industry
Depositor comments: Type of plasmid: integrating. This plasmid contains the Gateway technology from Invitrogen; Invitrogen requires purchasing of Gateway Clonase for carrying out the Gateway recombinational cloning reaction http://www.invitrogen.com Please note that this plasmid is missing the Cyc1 terminator. It is unknown how this will affect gene expression. Please note that the full plasmid sequence is provided as a reference only, and may not match the exact sequence of the plasmid.
How to cite: pAG304GPD-ccdB-HA was a gift from Susan Lindquist (Addgene plasmid # 14232 ; http://n2t.net/addgene:14232 ; RRID:Addgene_14232)
