>Addgene plasmid #14232 | pAG304GPD-ccdB-HA | addgene partial sequence | sequence record 20657 | 14232 with pRS_marker
TATAATATATAATAATAGGAAGCATTTAATAGAACAGCATCGTAATATATGTGTACTTTGCAGTTATGAC
GCCAGATGGCAGTAGTGGAAGATATTCTTTATTGAAAAATAGCTTGTCACCTTACGTACAATCTTGATCC
GGAGCTTTTCTTTTTTTGCCGATTAAGAATTAATTCGGTCGAAAAAAGAAAAGGAGAGGGCCAAGAGGGA
GGGCATTGGTGACTATTGAGCACGTGAGTATACGTGATTAAGCACACAAAGGCAGCTTGGAGTATGTCTG
TTATTAATTTCACAGGTAGTTCTGGTCCATTGGTGAAAGTTTGCGGCTTGCAGAGCACAGAGGCCGCAGA
ATGTGCTCTAGATTCCGATGCTGACTTGCTGGGTATTATATGTGTGCCCAATAGAAAGAGAACAATTGAC
CCGGTTATTGCAAGGAAAATTTCAAGTCTTGTAAAAGCATATAAAAATAGTTCAGGCACTCCGAAATACT
TGGTTGGCGTGTTTCGTAATCAACCTAAGGAGGATGTTTTGGCTCTGGTCAATGATTACGGCATTGATAT
CGTCCAACTGCATGGAGATGAGTCGTGGCAAGAATACCAAGAGTTCCTCGGTTTGCCAGTTATTAAAAGA
CTCGTATTTCCAAAAGACTGC
