>Addgene plasmid #14232 | pAG304GPD-ccdB-HA | addgene partial sequence | sequence record 20658 | 14232 with GW5
CCTAGGGGTGCCTAATGCGGCCGCCATAGTGACTGGATATGTTGTGTTTTACAGTATTATGTAGTCTGTT
TTTTATGCAAAATCTAATTTAATATATTGATATTTATATCATTTTACGTTTCTCGTTCAGCTTTTTTGTA
CAAACTTGTGATGGGGGATCCACTAGTTCTAGAATCCGTCGAAACTAAGTTCTGGTGTTTTAAAACTAAA
AAAAAGACTAACTATAAAAGTAGAATTTAAGAAGTTTAAGAAATAGATTTACAGAATTACAATCAATACC
TACCGTCTTTATATACTTATTAGTCAAGTAGGGGAATAATTTCAGGGAACTGGTTTCAACCTTTTTTTTC
AGCTTTTTCCAAATCAGAGAGAGCAGAAGGTAATAGAAGGTGTAAGAAAATGAGATAGATACATGCGTGG
GTCAATTGCCTTGTGTCATCATTTACTCCAGGCAGGTTGCATCACTCCATTGAGGTTGTGCCCGTTTTTT
GCCTGTTTGTGCCCCTGTTCTCTGTANTTGCGCTAAGAGAATGGACCTATGAACTGATGGTTGGTGAAGA
AAACAATATTTTGGTGCTGGGATTCTTTTTTTTTCTGGATGCC
