>Addgene plasmid #14232 | pAG304GPD-ccdB-HA | addgene partial sequence | sequence record 20659 | 14232 with GW3
ATCGGGGAAGAGTGGCTGATCTACAGCCACCGCGAAAATGACATCAAAAACGCCATTAACCTGATGTTCT
GGGGAATATAAATGTCAGGCTCCCTTATACACAGCCAGTCTGCAGGTCGACCATAGTGACTGGATATGTT
GTGTTTTACAGTATTATGTAGTCTGTTTTTTATGCAAAATCTAATTTAATATATTGATATTTATATCATT
TTACGTTTCTCGTTCAGCTTTCTTGTACAAAGTGGTGATGGGCTGCAGGAATTCGATATCAAGCTTAGGT
GGAATGTACCCATACGATGTTCCTGACTATGCGGGCTATCCCTATGACGTCCCGGACTATGCAGGATCCT
ATCCATATGACGTTCCAGATTACGCTGCTCAGTGCTAACTCGAGGGGGGGCCCGGTACCAGCTTTTGTTC
CCTTTAGTGAGGGTTAATTTCGAGCTTGGCGTAATCATGGTCATAGCTGTTTCCTGTGTGAAATTGTTAT
CCGCTCACAATTCCACACAACATACGAGCCGGAAGCATAAAGTGTAAAGCCTGGGGTGCCTAATGAGTGA
GCTAACTCACATTAATTGCGTTGCGCTCACTGCCCGCTTTCCAGTCGGGAAACCTGTCGTGCCAGCTGCA
TTAATGAATCG
